>Addgene plasmid #230120 | AiP12637 - pAAV-AiE0754m-minBG-SYFP2-WPRE3-BGHpA (Alias: CN2637) | addgene full sequence | sequence record 491909 | Addgene NGS Result
CCTGCAGGCAGCTGCGCGCTCGCTCGCTCACTGAGGCCGCCCGGGCGTCGGGCGACCTTTGGTCGCCCGG
CCTCAGTGAGCGAGCGAGCGCGCAGAGAGGGAGTGGCCAACTCCATCACTAGGGGTTCCTGCGGCCGCAC
GCGTACAAACTGTGGAGAAAACTCACCATTAGAAAACCCCATTATTTTTCCTGTGTCGAGGGTAATTCAT
TACTTTGATGCACATCCTTATCATCAGGCATGATTTGCCCCTCCTGATGCTTCACAAAATCCCTCATTTC
AAAGATGATTGCTTTGTGTAGTTTGCACTTCTGCTATTTCAGTTTACATCATCCTCTGAAAAATGACTTG
TTTTTCTGCACTAGAGTTCTCATTAGAGTTCTGATGGCTGATTGCAGTTGATGTGCACTATATAATCACA
AAGCTTAGTCACAGAGCTTAAAACAAGTATGGCATCTAGTCTTTCTTAGAAAGCAATTAGGTAAAATTTA
ACATCTTTATAACTGAGATTGCCTCCTCTTAAAAGACATTCTCCTCCACCTGTACCCAATTTATTTTTCA
TCACATTTTAGCTTCTTTTTTTTTAAATCCCCTTAATGATTATTCTTTCTATGGAGAGCTCGGGCTGGGC
ATAAAAGTCAGGGCAGAGCCATCTATTGCTTACATTTGCTTCTGGGATCCAGATCTTTCGAAGCTAGCGC
TACCGGTCGCCACCATGGTGAGCAAGGGCGAGGAGCTGTTCACCGGGGTGGTGCCCATCCTGGTCGAGCT
GGACGGCGACGTAAACGGCCACAAGTTCAGCGTGTCCGGCGAGGGCGAGGGCGATGCCACCTACGGCAAG
CTGACCCTGAAGCTGATCTGCACCACCGGCAAGCTGCCCGTGCCCTGGCCCACCCTCGTGACCACCCTGG
GCTACGGCGTGCAGTGCTTCGCCCGCTACCCCGACCACATGAAGCAGCACGACTTCTTCAAGTCCGCCAT
GCCCGAAGGCTACGTCCAGGAGCGCACCATCTTCTTCAAGGACGACGGCAACTACAAGACCCGCGCCGAG
GTGAAGTTCGAGGGCGACACCCTGGTGAACCGCATCGAGCTGAAGGGCATCGACTTCAAGGAGGACGGCA
ACATCCTGGGGCACAAGCTGGAGTACAACTACAACAGCCACAACGTCTATATCACCGCCGACAAGCAGAA
GAACGGCATCAAGGCCAACTTCAAGATCCGCCACAACATCGAGGACGGCGGCGTGCAGCTCGCCGACCAC
TACCAGCAGAACACCCCCATCGGCGACGGCCCCGTGCTGCTGCCCGACAACCACTACCTGAGCTACCAGT
CCAAGCTGAGCAAAGACCCCAACGAGAAGCGCGATCACATGGTCCTGCTGGAGTTCGTGACCGCCGCCGG
GATCACTCTCGGCATGGACGAGCTGTACAAGTAAGTCGACGGCGCGCCGCGGCCGCGAATTCGATATCAT
AATCAACCTCTGGATTACAAAATTTGTGAAAGATTGACTGGTATTCTTAACTATGTTGCTCCTTTTACGC
TATGTGGATACGCTGCTTTAATGCCTTTGTATCATGCTATTGCTTCCCGTATGGCTTTCATTTTCTCCTC
CTTGTATAAATCCTGGTTAGTTCTTGCCACGGCGGAACTCATCGCCGCCTGCCTTGCCCGCTGCTGGACA
GGGGCTCGGCTGTTGGGCACTGACAATTCCGTGGCTCGAGAGATCTTCGACTGTGCCTTCTAGTTGCCAG
CCATCTGTTGTTTGCCCCTCCCCCGTGCCTTCCTTGACCCTGGAAGGTGCCACTCCCACTGTCCTTTCCT
AATAAAATGAGGAAATTGCATCGCATTGTCTGAGTAGGTGTCATTCTATTCTGGGGGGTGGGGTGGGGCA
GGACAGCAAGGGGGAGGATTGGGAAGACAATAGCAGGCATGAGATCTCACGTGCGGACCGAGCGGCCGCA
GGAACCCCTAGTGATGGAGTTGGCCACTCCCTCTCTGCGCGCTCGCTCGCTCACTGAGGCCGGGCGACCA
AAGGTCGCCCGACGCCCGGGCTTTGCCCGGGCGGCCTCAGTGAGCGAGCGAGCGCGCAGCTGCCTGCAGG
GGCGCCTGATGCGGTATTTTCTCCTTACGCATCTGTGCGGTATTTCACACCGCATA
[95 nt withheld, positions 2157-2251]
T
[46 nt withheld, positions 2253-2298]
C
[141 nt withheld, positions 2300-2440]
CCTTTGACGTTGGAGTCCACGTTCTTT
[37 nt withheld, positions 2468-2504]
ACTCTATCTCGGGCTATTCTTTTGATTTATAAGGGATTTTGCCGATTTCGGTCTATTGGTTAAAAAATGA
GCTGATTTAACAAAAATTTAACGCGAATTTTAACAAAATATTAACGTTTACAATTTTATGGTGCACTCTC
AGTACAATCTGCTCTGATGCCGCATAGTTAAGCCAGCCCCGACACCCGCCAACACCCGCTGACGCGCCCT
GACGGGCTTGTCTGCTCCCGGCATCCGCTTACAGACAAGCTGTGACCGTCTCCGGGAGCTGCATGTGTCA
GAGGTTTTCACCGTCATCACCGAAACGCGCGAGACGAAAGGGCCTCGTGATACGCCTATTTTTATAGGTT
AATGTCATGATAATAATGGTTTCTTAGACGTCAGGTGGCACTTTTCGGGGAAATGTGCGCGGAACCCCTA
TTTGTTTATTTTTCTAAATACATTCAAATATGTATCCGCTCATGAGACAATAACCCTGATAAATGCTTCA
ATAATATTGAAAAAGGAAGAGTATGAGTATTCAACATTTCCGTGTCGCCCTTATTCCCTTTTTTGCGGCA
TTTTGCCTTCCTGTTTTTGCTCACCCAGAAACGCTGGTGAAAGTAAAAGATGCTGAAGATCAGTTGGGTG
CACGAGTGGGTTACATCGAACTGGATCTCAACAGCGGTAAGATCCTTGAGAGTTTTCGCCCCGAAGAACG
TTTTCCAATGATGAGCACTTTTAAAGTTCTGCTATGTGGCGCGGTATTATCCCGTATTGACGCCGGGCAA
GAGCAACTCGGTCGCCGCATACACTATTCTCAGAATGACTTGGTTGAGTACTCACCAGTCACAGAAAAGC
ATCTTACGGATGGCATGACAGTAAGAGAATTATGCAGTGCTGCCATAACCATGAGTGATAACACTGCGGC
CAACTTACTTCTGACAACGATCGGAGGACCGAAGGAGCTAACCGCTTTTTTGCACAACATGGGGGATCAT
GTAACTCGCCTTGATCGTTGGGAACCGGAGCTGAATGAAGCCATACCAAACGACGAGCGTGACACCACGA
TGCCTGTAGCAATGGCAACAACGTTGCGCAAACTATTAACTGGCGAACTACTTACTCTAGCTTCCCGGCA
ACAATTAATAGACTGGATGGAGGCGGATAAAGTTGCAGGACCACTTCTGCGCTCGGCCCTTCCGGCTGGC
TGGTTTATTGCTGATAAATCTGGAGCCGGTGAGCGTGGGTCTCGCGGTATCATTGCAGCACTGGGGCCAG
ATGGTAAGCCCTCCCGTATCGTAGTTATCTACACGACGGGGAGTCAGGCAACTATGGATGAACGAAATAG
ACAGATCGCTGAGATAGGTGCCTCACTGATTAAGCATTGGTAACTGTCAGACCAAGTTTACTCATATATA
CTTTAGATTGATTTAAAACTTCATTTTTAATTTAAAAGGATCTAGGTGAAGATCCTTTTTGATAATCTCA
TGACCAAAATCCCTTAACGTGAGTTTTCGTTCCACTGAGCGTCAGACCCCGTAGAAAAGATCAAAGGATC
TTCTTGAGATCCTTTTTTTCTGCGCGTAATCTGCTGCTTGCAAACAAAAAAACCACCGCTACCAGCGGTG
GTTTGTTTGCCGGATCAAGAGCTACCAACTCTTTTTCCGAAGGTAACTGGCTTCAGCAGAGCGCAGATAC
CAAATACTGTTCTTCTAGTGTAGCCGTAGTTAGGCCACCACTTCAAGAACTCTGTAGCACCGCCTACATA
CCTCGCTCTGCTAATCCTGTTACCAGTGGCTGCTGCCAGTGGCGATAAGTCGTGTCTTACCGGGTTGGAC
TCAAGACGATAGTTACCGGATAAGGCGCAGCGGTCGGGCTGAACGGGGGGTTCGTGCACACAGCCCAGCT
TGGAGCGAACGACCTACACCGAACTGAGATACCTACAGCGTGAGCTATGAGAAAGCGCCACGCTTCCCGA
AGGGAGAAAGGCGGACAGGTATCCGGTAAGCGGCAGGGTCGGAACAGGAGAGCGCACGAGGGAGCTTCCA
GGGGGAAACGCCTGGTATCTTTATAGTCCTGTCGGGTTTCGCCACCTCTGACTTGAGCGTCGATTTTTGT
GATGCTCGTCAGGGGGGCGGAGCCTATGGAAAAACGCCAGCAACGCGGCCTTTTTACGGTTCCTGGCCTT
TTGCTGGCCTTTTGCTCACATGT
Features (pLannotate 1.2.2; 14 found; start..end, strand, type, name):
     12..39      +  repeat_region  AAV2 ITR (fragment): inverted terminal repeat of adeno-associated virus serotype 2 inverted
     68..95      +  repeat_region  AAV2 ITR (fragment): inverted terminal repeat of adeno-associated virus serotype 2 inverted
    715..1431    +  CDS            SYFP2: SYFP2 is a basic (constitutively fluorescent) yellow fluorescent protein published in 2006, derived from Aequorea victoria. It is reported to be a very rapidly-maturing monomer with moderate acid sensitivity.
   1471..1628    +  misc_feature   WPRE (fragment): woodchuck hepatitis virus posttranscriptional regulatory element
   1634..1714    +  misc_feature   WPRE (fragment): woodchuck hepatitis virus posttranscriptional regulatory element
   1731..1842    +  polyA_signal   bGH poly(A) signal: bovine growth hormone polyadenylation signal
   1960..2100    +  repeat_region  AAV2 ITR: inverted terminal repeat of adeno-associated virus serotype 2 inverted
   2105..2156    -  misc_feature   bom (fragment): basis of mobility region from pBR322
   2175..2630    +  rep_origin     f1 ori (sequence partly withheld): f1 bacteriophage origin of replication; arrow indicates direction of (+) strand synthesis
   2631..2680    -  misc_feature   bom (fragment): basis of mobility region from pBR322
   2782..2817    -  CDS            rop (fragment): Rop protein, which maintains plasmids at low copy number; rop
   2912..3016    +  promoter       AmpR promoter: bla
   3017..3877    +  CDS            AmpR: β-lactamase; bla; confers resistance to ampicillin, carbenicillin, and related antibiotics
   4048..4636    +  rep_origin     ori: high-copy-number ColE1/pMB1/pBR322/pUC origin of replication
