[The description below was written by a language model from this plasmid's Addgene catalogue record and pLannotate feature annotations shown in this document.]
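Description:
AiP12637 - pAAV-AiE0754m-minBG-SYFP2-WPRE3-BGHpA (alias CN2637) is an AAV transfer plasmid of about 4.7 kb built on a pAAV2 backbone, intended for packaging a reporter genome into recombinant adeno-associated virus for delivery to brain tissue. In bacteria it is maintained through a high-copy ColE1/pUC-type origin and selected with ampicillin via the β-lactamase gene and its own promoter. An f1 phage origin is also present, and short remnants of the pBR322 bom and rop regions are annotated in the backbone. It is propagated in a recombination-deficient strain, a common precaution for preserving repeat-rich ITRs.

The payload lies between AAV2 inverted terminal repeats, which provide the signals for genome replication and encapsidation. The downstream ITR is annotated in full, while the upstream one was detected only as two short fragments. Within the cassette, the AiE0754m enhancer sits upstream of minBG, the promoter named in the record, which the naming convention suggests is a minimal beta-globin promoter. Neither element is annotated in the feature table, although the unannotated stretch between the upstream ITR and the coding sequence is where they would be expected. Together they drive SYFP2, a rapidly maturing monomeric yellow fluorescent protein derived from Aequorea victoria. The transcript is followed by WPRE3, a shortened woodchuck hepatitis virus posttranscriptional element (annotated as two WPRE fragments) that boosts expression, and by the bovine growth hormone polyadenylation signal. Because a minimal promoter has little activity alone, fluorescence should report where the enhancer is active. The stated purpose is enhancer-driven AAV transgene expression in specific populations of brain cells, although the record does not state which populations AiE0754m targets.
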