Addgene plasmid #230120: AiP12637 - pAAV-AiE0754m-minBG-SYFP2-WPRE3-BGHpA (Alias: CN2637)
Purpose: AiE0754m is an enhancer sequence, designed to drive AAV-mediated transgene expression in specific populations of brain cells
Depositing lab: Allen Institute for Brain Science & Boaz Levi. Depositing organization: Allen Institute. Publication: A suite of enhancer AAVs and transgenic mouse lines for genetic access to cortical cell types. Ben-Simon Y, Hooper M, Narayan S, Daigle TL, Dwivedi D, Way SW, Oster A, Stafford DA, Mich JK, Taormina MJ, Martinez RA, Opitz-Araya X, Roth JR, Alexander JR, Allen S, Amster A, Arbuckle J, Ayala A, Baker PM, Bakken TE, Barcelli T, Barta S, Bendrick J, Bertagnolli D, Bielstein C, Bishwakarma P, Bowlus J, Boyer G, Brouner K, Casian B, Casper T, Chakka AB, Chakrabarty R, Chance RK, Chavan S, Clark M, Colbert K, Collman F, Daniel S, Departee M, DiValentin P, Donadio N, Dotson N, Egdorf T, Fliss T, Gabitto M, Garcia J, Gary A, Gasperini M, Gloe J, Goldy J, Gore BB, Graybuck L, Greisman N, Haeseleer F, Halterman C, Haradon Z, Hastings SD, Helback O, Ho W, Hockemeyer D, Huang C, Huff S, Hunker A, Johansen N, Jones D, Juneau Z, Kalmbach B, Kannan M, Khem S, Kussick E, Kutsal R, Larsen R, Lee C, Lee AY, Leibly M, Lenz GH, Li S, Liang E, Lusk N, Madigan Z, Malloy J, Malone J, McCue R, Melchor J, Mollenkopf T, Moosman S, Morin E, Newman D, Ng L, Ngo K, Omstead V, Otto S, Oyama A, Pena N, Pham T, Phillips E, Pom CA, Potekhina L, Ransford S, Ray PL, Rette D, Reynoldson C, Rimorin C, Rocha D, Ruiz A, Sanchez REA, Sawyer L, Sedeno-Cortes A, Sevigny JP, Shapovalova N, Shepard N, Shulga L, Sigler AR, Siverts L, Soliman S, Somasundaram S, Staats B, Stewart K, Szelenyi E, Tieu M, Trader C, Tran A, van Velthoven CTJ, Walker M, Wang Y, Weed N, Wirthlin M, Wood T, Wynalda B, Yao Z, Zhou T, Ariza J, Dee N, Reding M, Ronellenfitch K, Mufti S, Sunkin SM, Smith KA, Esposito L, Waters J, Thyagarajan B, Yao S, Lein ES, Zeng H, Levi BP, Ngai J, Ting JT, Tasic B. Cell. 2025 May 16:S0092-8674(25)00513-6. doi: 10.1016/j.cell.2025.05.002. PubMed 40403729.
Backbone
  Vector backbone: pAAV2
  Vector type: AAV
Growth in bacteria
  Bacterial resistance: Ampicillin, 50 μg/mL
  Growth temperature: 30°C
  Growth strain: Stbl3
  Copy number: High Copy
Gene/Insert
  Gene/Insert name: SYFP2
  Species: Synthetic
  Promoter: minBG
  Cloning method: Gibson Cloning
Terms and licenses: Academic/Nonprofit Terms; Industry Terms: Not Available to Industry
How to cite: AiP12637 - pAAV-AiE0754m-minBG-SYFP2-WPRE3-BGHpA (Alias: CN2637) was a gift from Allen Institute for Brain Science & Boaz Levi (Addgene plasmid # 230120 ; http://n2t.net/addgene:230120 ; RRID:Addgene_230120)
